Addgene plasmid #48331: CAG-Flex-TC66T
Purpose: Cre-dependant TVA receptor-mCherry fusion with a mutation (66T) in TVA
Depositing lab: Liqun Luo. Depositing organization: Stanford University. Publication: Dissecting local circuits: parvalbumin interneurons underlie broad feedback control of olfactory bulb output. Miyamichi K, Shlomai-Fuchs Y, Shu M, Weissbourd BC, Luo L, Mizrahi A. Neuron. 2013 Dec 4;80(5):1232-45. doi: 10.1016/j.neuron.2013.08.027. Epub 2013 Nov 14. PubMed 24239125.
Backbone
  Vector backbone: pAAV
  Backbone size w/o insert (bp): 6000
  Total vector size (bp): 7234
  Modifications to backbone: lox2272(c)-loxP(c)-SalI-AscI-lox2272-loxP cassette was inserted between CAG promoter and WPRE-hGpA.
  Vector type: Mammalian Expression, AAV, Cre/Lox
Growth in bacteria
  Bacterial resistance: Ampicillin, 100 μg/mL
  Growth temperature: 37°C
  Growth strain: NEB Stable
  Copy number: Unknown
Gene/Insert
  Gene/Insert name: TVA receptor mCherry fusion with the 66T mutation
  Insert size (bp): 1149
  Mutation: 66T
  Promoter: CAG
  Tag / fusion protein: mCherry fusion to TVA receptor
  Cloning method: Restriction Enzyme; 5′ cloning site Sal1 (not destroyed); 3′ cloning site Asc1 (not destroyed)
  Sequencing primers: 5′ TriEXUP.5; 3′ pWPTRev
Resource information
  A portion of this plasmid was derived from a plasmid made by: Modified after a construct received from the Uchida lab at Harvard
Terms and licenses: Academic/Nonprofit Terms; Industry Terms: Not Available to Industry
How to cite: CAG-Flex-TC66T was a gift from Liqun Luo (Addgene plasmid # 48331 ; http://n2t.net/addgene:48331 ; RRID:Addgene_48331)
