[The description below was written by a language model from this plasmid's Addgene catalogue record and the feature table of its GenBank file.]
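Description:
CAG-Flex-TC66T is an AAV transfer plasmid built on a pAAV backbone for Cre-dependent expression of a TVA receptor–mCherry fusion in mammalian cells. The expression cassette lies between two AAV2 inverted terminal repeats, which allow it to be packaged into recombinant AAV particles. In bacteria the plasmid is maintained through a high-copy ColE1/pUC-type origin and selected with ampicillin via the beta-lactamase gene; an f1 phage origin is also present. The catalogue gives a total size of about 7.2 kb, consistent with the sequence record.

Transcription is driven by the composite CAG promoter (CMV enhancer, chicken beta-actin promoter and a chimeric beta-actin/beta-globin intron). Downstream sits a FLEX (double-inverted) switch: a lox2272/loxP pair in reverse orientation, the insert cloned between SalI and AscI sites, and a second lox2272/loxP pair in forward orientation. The coding sequence is annotated on the complementary strand, so it is antisense to the promoter and silent until Cre acts. Because lox2272 and loxP recombine only with their own kind, Cre first inverts the cassette through one pair and then excises a site of the other pair, locking the fusion in the sense orientation. A WPRE enhances transcript stability and expression, and a human growth hormone polyadenylation signal terminates the message. Only the mCherry portion is annotated in the feature table; the roughly 430 bp between mCherry and the Kozak sequence is presumably the TVA segment carrying the 66T mutation, whose functional effect the record does not explain.

TVA is the avian receptor for EnvA-pseudotyped viruses, so the construct marks Cre-defined cells in red and renders them infectable by such viruses. The associated publication used it to dissect local circuits in the olfactory bulb.
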