LOCUS       Exported 7238 bp ds-DNA circular SYN 12-MAY-2021
DEFINITION  Cre-dependant TVA receptor-mCherry fusion with a mutation (66T) in
            TVA.
ACCESSION   .
VERSION     .
KEYWORDS    CAG-Flex-TC66T
SOURCE      synthetic DNA construct
  ORGANISM  synthetic DNA construct
REFERENCE   1 (bases 1 to 7238)
  AUTHORS   Miyamichi K, Shlomai-Fuchs Y, Shu M, Weissbourd BC, Luo L, Mizrahi A
  TITLE     Dissecting local circuits: parvalbumin interneurons underlie broad
            feedback control of olfactory bulb output.
  JOURNAL   Neuron. 2013 Dec 4;80(5):1232-45. doi: 10.1016/j.neuron.2013.08.027.
            Epub 2013 Nov 14.
  PUBMED    24239125
REFERENCE   2 (bases 1 to 7238)
  AUTHORS   .
  TITLE     Direct Submission
  JOURNAL   Exported May 12, 2021 from SnapGene Server 1.1.58
            http://www.snapgene.com
FEATURES             Location/Qualifiers
     source          1..7238
                     /organism="synthetic DNA construct"
                     /mol_type="other DNA"
     repeat_region   1..141
                     /label=AAV2 ITR
                     /note="inverted terminal repeat of adeno-associated virus
                     serotype 2"
     repeat_region   12..141
                     /label=AAV2 ITR
     enhancer        231..534
                     /label=CMV enhancer
                     /note="human cytomegalovirus immediate early enhancer"
     promoter        536..813
                     /label=chicken beta-actin promoter
     intron          815..1832
                     /label=chimeric intron
                     /note="chimera between introns from chicken beta-actin and
                     rabbit beta-globin"
     primer_bind     1756..1778
                     /label=pCAGGS-5
                     /note="Chimeric intron in CAG promoter, forward primer"
     primer_bind     1840..1859
                     /label=pCAG-F
                     /note="Rabbit beta-globin intron, for pCAG plasmids,
                     forward primer"
     protein_bind    complement(1912..1945)
                     /label=lox2272
                     /bound_moiety="Cre recombinase"
                     /note="Cre-mediated recombination occurs in the 8-bp core
                     sequence (GGATACTT). lox2272 sites are compatible with each
                     other, but incompatible with loxP or loxN sites (Lee and
                     Saito, 1988)."
     protein_bind    complement(2008..2041)
                     /label=loxP
                     /bound_moiety="Cre recombinase"
                     /note="Cre-mediated recombination occurs in the 8-bp core
                     sequence (GCATACAT)."
     CDS             complement(2048..2755)
                     /codon_start=1
                     /product="monomeric derivative of DsRed fluorescent protein
                     (Shaner et al., 2004)"
                     /label=mCherry
                     /note="mammalian codon-optimized"
                     /translation="VSKGEEDNMAIIKEFMRFKVHMEGSVNGHEFEIEGEGEGRPYEGT
                     QTAKLKVTKGGPLPFAWDILSPQFMYGSKAYVKHPADIPDYLKLSFPEGFKWERVMNFE
                     DGGVVTVTQDSSLQDGEFIYKVKLRGTNFPSDGPVMQKKTMGWEASSERMYPEDGALKG
                     EIKQRLKLKDGGHYDAEVKTTYKAKKPVQLPGAYNVNIKLDITSHNEDYTIVEQYERAE
                     GRHSTGGMDELYK"
     primer_bind     complement(2326..2345)
                     /label=mCherry-F
                     /note="mCherry, forward primer"
     primer_bind     2595..2613
                     /label=mCherry-R
                     /note="mCherry, reverse primer"
     regulatory      3190..3199
                     /regulatory_class="other"
                     /note="vertebrate consensus sequence for strong initiation
                     of translation (Kozak, 1987)"
     protein_bind    3206..3239
                     /label=lox2272
                     /bound_moiety="Cre recombinase"
                     /note="Cre-mediated recombination occurs in the 8-bp core
                     sequence (GGATACTT). lox2272 sites are compatible with each
                     other, but incompatible with loxP or loxN sites (Lee and
                     Saito, 1988)."
     protein_bind    3310..3343
                     /label=loxP
                     /bound_moiety="Cre recombinase"
                     /note="Cre-mediated recombination occurs in the 8-bp core
                     sequence (GCATACAT)."
     misc_feature    3367..3955
                     /label=WPRE
                     /note="woodchuck hepatitis virus posttranscriptional
                     regulatory element"
     primer_bind     complement(3420..3440)
                     /label=WPRE-R
                     /note="WPRE, reverse primer"
     CDS             complement(3838..3849)
                     /codon_start=1
                     /product="Factor Xa recognition and cleavage site"
                     /label=Factor Xa site
                     /translation="IEGR"
     polyA_signal    3979..4455
                     /label=hGH poly(A) signal
                     /note="human growth hormone polyadenylation signal"
     primer_bind     complement(4178..4197)
                     /label=hGH-PA-R
                     /note="Human growth hormone terminator, reverse primer"
     repeat_region   4501..4641
                     /label=AAV2 ITR
                     /note="inverted terminal repeat of adeno-associated virus
                     serotype 2"
     repeat_region   4501..4630
                     /label=AAV2 ITR
     rep_origin      4716..5171
                     /direction=RIGHT
                     /label=f1 ori
                     /note="f1 bacteriophage origin of replication; arrow
                     indicates direction of (+) strand synthesis"
     primer_bind     complement(4803..4822)
                     /label=F1ori-R
                     /note="F1 origin, reverse primer"
     primer_bind     5013..5034
                     /label=F1ori-F
                     /note="F1 origin, forward primer"
     primer_bind     complement(5188..5207)
                     /label=pRS-marker
                     /note="pRS vectors, use to sequence yeast selectable
                     marker"
     primer_bind     5307..5329
                     /label=pGEX 3'
                     /note="pGEX vectors, reverse primer"
     primer_bind     complement(5367..5385)
                     /label=pBRforEco
                     /note="pBR322 vectors, upsteam of EcoRI site, forward
                     primer"
     promoter        5453..5557
                     /gene="bla"
                     /label=AmpR promoter
     CDS             5558..6418
                     /codon_start=1
                     /gene="bla"
                     /product="beta-lactamase"
                     /label=AmpR
                     /note="confers resistance to ampicillin, carbenicillin, and
                     related antibiotics"
                     /translation="MSIQHFRVALIPFFAAFCLPVFAHPETLVKVKDAEDQLGARVGYI
                     ELDLNSGKILESFRPEERFPMMSTFKVLLCGAVLSRIDAGQEQLGRRIHYSQNDLVEYS
                     PVTEKHLTDGMTVRELCSAAITMSDNTAANLLLTTIGGPKELTAFLHNMGDHVTRLDRW
                     EPELNEAIPNDERDTTMPVAMATTLRKLLTGELLTLASRQQLIDWMEADKVAGPLLRSA
                     LPAGWFIADKSGAGERGSRGIIAALGPDGKPSRIVVIYTTGSQATMDERNRQIAEIGAS
                     LIKHW"
     primer_bind     complement(5776..5795)
                     /label=Amp-R
                     /note="Ampicillin resistance gene, reverse primer"
     rep_origin      6589..7177
                     /direction=RIGHT
                     /label=ori
                     /note="high-copy-number ColE1/pMB1/pBR322/pUC origin of
                     replication"
     primer_bind     7078..7097
                     /label=pBR322ori-F
                     /note="pBR322 origin, forward primer"
ORIGIN
        1 cctgcaggca gctgcgcgct cgctcgctca ctgaggccgc ccgggcaaag cccgggcgtc
       61 gggcgacctt tggtcgcccg gcctcagtga gcgagcgagc gcgcagagag ggagtggcca
      121 actccatcac taggggttcc tgcggccgca cgcgtaattc ccggggaatc tagttattaa
      181 tagtaatcaa ttacggggtc attagttcat agcccatata tggagttccg cgttacataa
      241 cttacggtaa atggcccgcc tggctgaccg cccaacgacc cccgcccatt gacgtcaata
      301 atgacgtatg ttcccatagt aacgccaata gggactttcc attgacgtca atgggtggag
      361 tatttacggt aaactgccca cttggcagta catcaagtgt atcatatgcc aagtacgccc
      421 cctattgacg tcaatgacgg taaatggccc gcctggcatt atgcccagta catgacctta
      481 tgggactttc ctacttggca gtacatctac gtattagtca tcgctattac catggtcgag
      541 gtgagcccca cgttctgctt cactctcccc atctcccccc cctccccacc cccaattttg
      601 tatttattta ttttttaatt attttgtgca gcgatggggg cggggggggg gggggggcgc
      661 gcgccaggcg gggcggggcg gggcgagggg cggggcgggg cgaggcggag aggtgcggcg
      721 gcagccaatc agagcggcgc gctccgaaag tttcctttta tggcgaggcg gcggcggcgg
      781 cggccctata aaaagcgaag cgcgcggcgg gcggggagtc gctgcgacgc tgccttcgcc
      841 ccgtgccccg ctccgccgcc gcctcgcgcc gcccgccccg gctctgactg accgcgttac
      901 tcccacaggt gagcgggcgg gacggccctt ctcctccggg ctgtaattag cgcttggttt
      961 aatgacggct tgtttctttt ctgtggctgc gtgaaagcct tgaggggctc cgggagggcc
     1021 ctttgtgcgg ggggagcggc tcggggggtg cgtgcgtgtg tgtgtgcgtg gggagcgccg
     1081 cgtgcggctc cgcgctgccc ggcggctgtg agcgctgcgg gcgcggcgcg gggctttgtg
     1141 cgctccgcag tgtgcgcgag gggagcgcgg ccgggggcgg tgccccgcgg tgcggggggg
     1201 gctgcgaggg gaacaaaggc tgcgtgcggg gtgtgtgcgt gggggggtga gcagggggtg
     1261 tgggcgcgtc ggtcgggctg caaccccccc tgcacccccc tccccgagtt gctgagcacg
     1321 gcccggcttc gggtgcgggg ctccgtacgg ggcgtggcgc ggggctcgcc gtgccgggcg
     1381 gggggtggcg gcaggtgggg gtgccgggcg gggcggggcc gcctcgggcc ggggagggct
     1441 cgggggaggg gcgcggcggc ccccggagcg ccggcggctg tcgaggcgcg gcgagccgca
     1501 gccattgcct tttatggtaa tcgtgcgaga gggcgcaggg acttcctttg tcccaaatct
     1561 gtgcggagcc gaaatctggg aggcgccgcc gcaccccctc tagcgggcgc ggggcgaagc
     1621 ggtgcggcgc cggcaggaag gaaatgggcg gggagggcct tcgtgcgtcg ccgcgccgcc
     1681 gtccccttct ccctctccag cctcggggct gtccgcgggg ggacggctgc cttcgggggg
     1741 gacggggcag ggcggggttc ggcttctggc gtgtgaccgg cggctctaga gcctctgcta
     1801 accatgttca tgccttcttc tttttcctac agctcctggg caacgtgctg gttattgtgc
     1861 tgtctcatca ttttggcaaa gaattgattt gataccgcgg gcccggccgg gataacttcg
     1921 tataaagtat cctatacgaa gttatatcaa aataggaaga ccaatgcttc accatcgacc
     1981 cgaattgcca agcatcacca tcgacacata acttcgtata atgtatgcta tacgaagtta
     2041 tgtcgactta cttgtacagc tcgtccatgc cgccggtgga gtggcggccc tcggcgcgtt
     2101 cgtactgttc cacgatggtg tagtcctcgt tgtgggaggt gatgtccaac ttgatgttga
     2161 cgttgtaggc gccgggcagc tgcacgggct tcttggcctt gtaggtggtc ttgacctcag
     2221 cgtcgtagtg gccgccgtcc ttcagcttca gcctctgctt gatctcgccc ttcagggcgc
     2281 cgtcctcggg gtacatccgc tcggaggagg cctcccagcc catggtcttc ttctgcatta
     2341 cggggccgtc ggaggggaag ttggtgccgc gcagcttcac cttgtagatg aactcgccgt
     2401 cctgcaggga ggagtcctgg gtcacggtca ccacgccgcc gtcctcgaag ttcatcacgc
     2461 gctcccactt gaagccctcg gggaaggaca gcttcaagta gtcggggatg tcggcggggt
     2521 gcttcacgta ggccttggag ccgtacatga actgagggga caggatgtcc caggcgaagg
     2581 gcagggggcc acccttggtc accttcagct tggcggtctg ggtgccctcg taggggcggc
     2641 cctcgccctc gccctcgatc tcgaactcgt ggccgttcac ggagccctcc atgtgcacct
     2701 tgaagcgcat gaactccttg atgatggcca tgttatcctc ctcgcccttg ctcaccccac
     2761 cccccttgga tgcgctttca agactgaaga tgtcagacct gctttttgct ttggacttcc
     2821 cccatgcagc gataccaccc acagctacca ggcagcacag gagcactgca gtgatcagca
     2881 tccacatgcg gccgtgattc ctggctggca gagcacgtcc aggagcaggg gcagtgggag
     2941 cctctgtgcc gttgtccgtg ggcaccgcgg ggatcgcgct ggtcccgcag ccccaggtgt
     3001 cccgcccgtc gtcgcagtcg gggtgtccgt cgcacagcca gtcctgcggg taacactccc
     3061 cgtgggcacc gggcggctcc gagcagcgga actgaccggg ggggcaacgg gacaaagaac
     3121 cgttaccgga cccgttaccg gtcacgttac cgggcagcag cagcagcagc agcgcgggca
     3181 gcagccgcgc catggtggcg cgcctataac ttcgtatagg atactttata cgaagttatc
     3241 attgggattc ttcctatttt gatccaagca tcaccatcga ccctctagtc cagatctcac
     3301 catcgaccca taacttcgta tagcatacat tatacgaagt tataagctta tatgcggccg
     3361 atcgataatc aacctctgga ttacaaaatt tgtgaaagat tgactggtat tcttaactat
     3421 gttgctcctt ttacgctatg tggatacgct gctttaatgc ctttgtatca tgctattgct
     3481 tcccgtatgg ctttcatttt ctcctccttg tataaatcct ggttgctgtc tctttatgag
     3541 gagttgtggc ccgttgtcag gcaacgtggc gtggtgtgca ctgtgtttgc tgacgcaacc
     3601 cccactggtt ggggcattgc caccacctgt cagctccttt ccgggacttt cgctttcccc
     3661 ctccctattg ccacggcgga actcatcgcc gcctgccttg cccgctgctg gacaggggct
     3721 cggctgttgg gcactgacaa ttccgtggtg ttgtcgggga aatcatcgtc ctttccttgg
     3781 ctgctcgcct gtgttgccac ctggattctg cgcgggacgt ccttctgcta cgtcccttcg
     3841 gccctcaatc cagcggacct tccttcccgc ggcctgctgc cggctctgcg gcctcttccg
     3901 cgtcttcgcc ttcgccctca gacgagtcgg atctcccttt gggccgcctc cccgcatcga
     3961 taccgtagat cgatctacgg gtggcatccc tgtgacccct ccccagtgcc tctcctggcc
     4021 ctggaagttg ccactccagt gcccaccagc cttgtcctaa taaaattaag ttgcatcatt
     4081 ttgtctgact aggtgtcctt ctataatatt atggggtgga ggggggtggt atggagcaag
     4141 gggcaagttg ggaagacaac ctgtagggcc tgcggggtct attgggaacc aagctggagt
     4201 gcagtggcac aatcttggct cactgcaatc tccgcctcct gggttcaagc gattctcctg
     4261 cctcagcctc ccgagttgtt gggattccag gcatgcatga ccaggctcag ctaatttttg
     4321 tttttttggt agagacgggg tttcaccata ttggccaggc tggtctccaa ctcctaatct
     4381 caggtgatct acccaccttg gcctcccaaa ttgctgggat tacaggcgtg aaccactgct
     4441 cccttccctg tccttctgat tttgtaggta accacgtgcg gaccgaacta gtgcggccgc
     4501 aggaacccct agtgatggag ttggccactc cctctctgcg cgctcgctcg ctcactgagg
     4561 ccgggcgacc aaaggtcgcc cgacgcccgg gctttgcccg ggcggcctca gtgagcgagc
     4621 gagcgcgcag ctgcctgcag gggcgcctga tgcggtattt tctccttacg catctgtgcg
     4681 gtatttcaca ccgcatannn nnnnnnnnnn nnnnnnnnnn nnnnnnnnnn nnnnnnnnnn
     4741 nnnnnnnnnn nnnnnnnnnn nnnnnnnnnn nnnnnnnnnn nnnnnnnnnn nnnnnnnnnn
     4801 nnnnnnnnnn nnnnnnnnnn nnnnnnnnnn nnnnnnnnnc nnnnnnnnnn nnnnnnnnnn
     4861 nnnnnnnnnn nnnnnnnnnn nnnnnnnnnn nnnnnnnnnn nnnnnnnnnn nnnnnnnnnn
     4921 nnnnnnnnnn nnnnnnnnnn nnnnnnnnnn nnnnnnnnnn nnnnnnnnnn nnnnnnnnnn
     4981 ncctttgacg ttggagtcca cgttctttaa tagtggactc ttgttccaaa ctggaacaac
     5041 actcaaccct atctcgggct attcttttga tttataaggg attttgccga tttcggccta
     5101 ttggttaaaa aatgagctga tttaacaaaa atttaacgcg aattttaaca aaatattaac
     5161 gtttacaatt ttatggtgca ctctcagtac aatctgctct gatgccgcat agttaagcca
     5221 gccccgacac ccgccaacac ccgctgacgc gccctgacgg gcttgtctgc tcccggcatc
     5281 cgcttacaga caagctgtga ccgtctccgg gagctgcatg tgtcagaggt tttcaccgtc
     5341 atcaccgaaa cgcgcgagac gaaagggcct cgtgatacgc ctatttttat aggttaatgt
     5401 catgataata atggtttctt agacgtcagg tggcactttt cggggaaatg tgcgcggaac
     5461 ccctatttgt ttatttttct aaatacattc aaatatgtat ccgctcatga gacaataacc
     5521 ctgataaatg cttcaataat attgaaaaag gaagagtatg agtattcaac atttccgtgt
     5581 cgcccttatt cccttttttg cggcattttg ccttcctgtt tttgctcacc cagaaacgct
     5641 ggtgaaagta aaagatgctg aagatcagtt gggtgcacga gtgggttaca tcgaactgga
     5701 tctcaacagc ggtaagatcc ttgagagttt tcgccccgaa gaacgttttc caatgatgag
     5761 cacttttaaa gttctgctat gtggcgcggt attatcccgt attgacgccg ggcaagagca
     5821 actcggtcgc cgcatacact attctcagaa tgacttggtt gagtactcac cagtcacaga
     5881 aaagcatctt acggatggca tgacagtaag agaattatgc agtgctgcca taaccatgag
     5941 tgataacact gcggccaact tacttctgac aacgatcgga ggaccgaagg agctaaccgc
     6001 ttttttgcac aacatggggg atcatgtaac tcgccttgat cgttgggaac cggagctgaa
     6061 tgaagccata ccaaacgacg agcgtgacac cacgatgcct gtagcaatgg caacaacgtt
     6121 gcgcaaacta ttaactggcg aactacttac tctagcttcc cggcaacaat taatagactg
     6181 gatggaggcg gataaagttg caggaccact tctgcgctcg gcccttccgg ctggctggtt
     6241 tattgctgat aaatctggag ccggtgagcg tgggtctcgc ggtatcattg cagcactggg
     6301 gccagatggt aagccctccc gtatcgtagt tatctacacg acggggagtc aggcaactat
     6361 ggatgaacga aatagacaga tcgctgagat aggtgcctca ctgattaagc attggtaact
     6421 gtcagaccaa gtttactcat atatacttta gattgattta aaacttcatt tttaatttaa
     6481 aaggatctag gtgaagatcc tttttgataa tctcatgacc aaaatccctt aacgtgagtt
     6541 ttcgttccac tgagcgtcag accccgtaga aaagatcaaa ggatcttctt gagatccttt
     6601 ttttctgcgc gtaatctgct gcttgcaaac aaaaaaacca ccgctaccag cggtggtttg
     6661 tttgccggat caagagctac caactctttt tccgaaggta actggcttca gcagagcgca
     6721 gataccaaat actgtccttc tagtgtagcc gtagttaggc caccacttca agaactctgt
     6781 agcaccgcct acatacctcg ctctgctaat cctgttacca gtggctgctg ccagtggcga
     6841 taagtcgtgt cttaccgggt tggactcaag acgatagtta ccggataagg cgcagcggtc
     6901 gggctgaacg gggggttcgt gcacacagcc cagcttggag cgaacgacct acaccgaact
     6961 gagataccta cagcgtgagc tatgagaaag cgccacgctt cccgaaggga gaaaggcgga
     7021 caggtatccg gtaagcggca gggtcggaac aggagagcgc acgagggagc ttccaggggg
     7081 aaacgcctgg tatctttata gtcctgtcgg gtttcgccac ctctgacttg agcgtcgatt
     7141 tttgtgatgc tcgtcagggg ggcggagcct atggaaaaac gccagcaacg cggccttttt
     7201 acggttcctg gccttttgct ggccttttgc tcacatgt
//
