>Addgene plasmid #48331 | CAG-Flex-TC66T | depositor partial sequence | sequence record 73716 | pWPTRev
NNNANACATAGTTAGATACCAGTCAATCTTTCACAAATTTTGTAATCCAGAGGTTGATTATCGATCGGCC
GCATATAAGCTTATAACTTCGTATAATGTATGCTATACGAAGTTATGGGTCGATGGTGAGATCTGGACTA
GAGGGTCGATGGTGATGCTTGGATCAAAATAGGAAGAATCCCAATGATAACTTCGTATAAAGTATCCTAT
ACGAAGTTATAGGCGCGCCACCATGGCGCGGCTGCTGCCCGCGCTGCTGCTGCTGCTGCTGCCCGGTAAC
GTGACCGGTAACGGGTCCGGTAACGGTTCTTTGTCCCGTTGCCCCCCCGGTCAGTTCCGCTGCTCGGAGC
CGCCCGGTGCCCACGGGGAGTGTTACCCGCAGGACTGGCTGTGCGACGGACACCCCGACTGCGACGACGG
GCGGGACACCTGGGGCTGCGGGACCAGCGCGATCCCCGCGGTGCCCACGGACAACGGCACAGAGGCTCCC
ACTGCCCCTGCTCCTGGACGTGCTCTGCCAGCCAGGAATCACGGCCGCATGTGGATGCTGATCACTGCAG
TGCTCCTGTGCTGCCTGGTAGCTGTGGGTGGTATCGCTGCATGGGGGAAGTCCAAAGCAAAAAGCAGGTC
TGACATCTTCAGTCTTGAAAGCGCATCCAAGGGGGGTGGGGTGAGCAAGGGCGAGGAGGATAACATGGCC
ATCATCAAGGAGTTCATGCGCTTCAAGGTGCACATGGAGGGCTCCGTGAACGGCCACGAGTTCGAGATCG
AGGGCGAGGGCGAGGGCCGCCCCTACGAGGGCACCCANACCGCCAAGCTGAAGTGACCAAAGGGTGGCCC
CCTGCCCTTCCCTGGNCATCCTGTCCCCTCATTTCATGTACGGCTCCNNGCCTACCNGAAGCACCCCGNC
GACATCCCCGACTACTTTNAANNTGTTCTTTCNNNNGGCTNCAGTNNNNCGCGTGATGAACTTNNNNANG
ACGNNNNGNTGACNNNNANN
