>Addgene plasmid #48331 | CAG-Flex-TC66T | depositor partial sequence | sequence record 73717 | TriEXUP.5
NNNATGNTACCGCGGGCCCGGCCGGGATAACTTCGTATAAAGTATCCTATACGAAGTTATATCAAAATAG
GAAGACCAATGCTTCACCATCGACCCGAATTGCCAAGCATCACCATCGACACATAACTTCGTATAATGTA
TGCTATACGAAGTTATGTCGACTTACTTGTACAGCTCGTCCATGCCGCCGGTGGAGTGGCGGCCCTCGGC
GCGTTCGTACTGTTCCACGATGGTGTAGTCCTCGTTGTGGGAGGTGATGTCCAACTTGATGTTGACGTTG
TAGGCGCCGGGCAGCTGCACGGGCTTCTTGGCCTTGTAGGTGGTCTTGACCTCAGCGTCGTAGTGGCCGC
CGTCCTTCAGCTTCAGCCTCTGCTTGATCTCGCCCTTCAGGGCGCCGTCCTCGGGGTACATCCGCTCGGA
GGAGGCCTCCCAGCCCATGGTCTTCTTCTGCATTACGGGGCCGTCGGAGGGGAAGTTGGTGCCGCGCAGC
TTCACCTTGTAGATGAACTCGCCGTCCTGCAGGGAGGAGTCCTGGGTCACGGTCACCACGCCGCCGTCCT
CGAAGTTCATCACGCGCTCCCACTTGAAGCCCTCGGGGAAGGACAGCTTCAAGTAGTCGGGGATGTCGGC
GGGGTGCTTCACGTANGCCTTGGAGCCGTACATGAACTGAGGGGACAGGATGTCCCAGGCGAAGGGCAGG
GGGCCACCCTTGGTCACCTTCAGCTTGGCGGTCTGGGTGCCCTCGTAGGGGCGGCCCTCGCCCTCGCCCT
CGATCTCGAANTCGTGGCCGTTCACGGAGCCCTCCATGTGCACCTTGAAGCGCATGAACTCCNTGATGAT
GGCCATGTTATCCTCCTCGCCCNNGCTCACCCCCACCCCCCTTNNNGCNCTTTCANANTGGAAGAATGTC
AGACTGCTTTTTGCTTTGAACTTCCCCNTGGCAGCGANNCNCNCNNAGNCTNCCANGCAGCCNNGGAGNA
NNNNNNNNNTNGNNNNTCNN
