>Addgene plasmid #48331 | CAG-Flex-TC66T | addgene partial sequence | sequence record 75794 | WPRE-R 5'-CATAGCGTAAAAGGAGCAACA-3'
TAATCCAGAGGTTGATTATCGATCGGCCGCATATAAGCTTATAACTTCGTATAATGTATGCTATACGAAG
TTATGGGTCGATGGTGAGATCTGGACTAGAGGGTCGATGGTGATGCTTGGATCAAAATAGGAAGAATCCC
AATGATAACTTCGTATAAAGTATCCTATACGAAGTTATAGGCGCGCCACCATGGCGCGGCTGCTGCCCGC
GCTGCTGCTGCTGCTGCTGCCCGGTAACGTGACCGGTAACGGGTCCGGTAACGGTTCTTTGTCCCGTTGC
CCCCCCGGTCAGTTCCGCTGCTCGGAGCCGCCCGGTGCCCACGGGGAGTGTTACCCGCAGGACTGGCTGT
GCGACGGACACCCCGACTGCGACGACGGGCGGGACACCTGGGGCTGCGGGACCAGCGCGATCCCCGCGGT
GCCCACGGACAACGGCACAGAGGCTCCCACTGCCCCTGCTCCTGGACGTGCTCTGCCAGCCAGGAATCAC
GGCCGCATGTGGATGCTGATCACTGCAGTGCTCCTGTGCTGCCTGGTAGCTGTGGGTGGTATCGCTGCAT
GGGGGAAGTCCAAAGCAAAAAGCAGGTCTGACATCTTCAGTCTTGAAAGCGCATCCAAGGGGGGTGGGGT
GAGCAAGGGCGAGGAGGATAACATGGCCATCATCAAGGAGTTCATGCGCTTCAAGGTGCACATGGAGGGC
TCCGTGAACGGCCACGAGTTCGAGATCGAGGGCGAGGGCGAGGGCCGCCCCTACGAGGGCACCCAGACCG
CC
