>Addgene plasmid #48331 | CAG-Flex-TC66T | addgene partial sequence | sequence record 130616 | pCAGGS5 5'-ggttcggcttctggcgtgtgacc-3'
TTCATGCCTTCTTCTTTTTCCTACAGCTCCTGGGCAACGTGCTGGTTATTGTGCTGTCTCATCATTTTGG
CAAAGAATTGATTTGATACCGCGGGCCCGGCCGGGATAACTTCGTATAAAGTATCCTATACGAAGTTATA
TCAAAATAGGAAGACCAATGCTTCACCATCGACCCGAATTGCCAAGCATCACCATCGACACATAACTTCG
TATAATGTATGCTATACGAAGTTATGTCGACTTACTTGTACAGCTCGTCCATGCCGCCGGTGGAGTGGCG
GCCCTCGGCGCGTTCGTACTGTTCCACGATGGTGTAGTCCTCGTTGTGGGAGGTGATGTCCAACTTGATG
TTGACGTTGTAGGCGCCGGGCAGCTGCACGGGCTTCTTGGCCTTGTAGGTGGTCTTGACCTCAGCGTCGT
AGTGGCCGCCGTCCTTCAGCTTCAGCCTCTGCTTGATCTCGCCCTTCAGGGCGCCGTCCTCGGGGTACAT
CCGCTCGGAGGAGGCCTCCCAGCCCATGGTCTTCTTCTGCATTACGGGGCCGTCGGAGGGGAAGTTGGTG
CCGCGCAGCTTCACCTTGTAGATGAACTCGCCGTCCTGCAGGGAGGAGTCCTGGGTCACGGTCACCACGC
CGCCGTCCTCGAAGTTCATCACGCGCTCCCACTTGAAGCCCTCGGGGAAGGACAGCTTCAAGTAGTCGGG
GATGTCGGCGGGGTGCTTCACGTAGGCCTTGGAGCCGTACATGAACTGAGGGGACAGGATGTCCCAGGCG
AAGG
